Addgene plasmid #72741: pAWp7-9
Purpose: pFUGW-UBCp-RFP-[miR-132 sensor]-CMVp-GFP
Depositing lab: Timothy Lu. Depositing organization: Massachusetts Institute of Technology. Publication: Massively parallel high-order combinatorial genetics in human cells. Wong AS, Choi GC, Cheng AA, Purcell O, Lu TK. Nat Biotechnol. 2015 Sep;33(9):952-61. doi: 10.1038/nbt.3326. Epub 2015 Aug 17. PubMed 26280411.
Backbone
  Vector backbone: pFUGW
  Vector type: Lentiviral
Growth in bacteria
  Bacterial resistance: Ampicillin, 100 μg/mL
  Growth temperature: 37°C
  Growth strain: Stbl3
  Copy number: Unknown
Gene/Insert
  Gene/Insert name: UBCp-RFP-[miR-132 sensor]-CMVp-GFP
Terms and licenses: Academic/Nonprofit Terms; Industry Terms: Not Available to Industry
How to cite: pAWp7-9 was a gift from Timothy Lu (Addgene plasmid # 72741 ; http://n2t.net/addgene:72741 ; RRID:Addgene_72741)
