[The description below was written by a language model from this plasmid's Addgene catalogue record and pLannotate feature annotations shown in this document.]
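Description:
pAWp7-9 is a lentiviral transfer plasmid built on the pFUGW backbone that carries a dual-fluorescence reporter for microRNA activity, summarised in the record as UBCp-RFP-[miR-132 sensor]-CMVp-GFP. In bacteria it is maintained through a high-copy ColE1/pUC-type origin with ampicillin resistance (AmpR), and a recombination-deficient strain is recorded as the growth host, as is common for LTR-containing plasmids. The backbone also carries an f1 origin and an SV40/EM7-driven BleoR cassette with an SV40 poly(A) signal. This cassette lies outside the LTR-flanked region, so it would not be packaged into virus.

The viral genome is transcribed from a CMV enhancer/promoter fused to a truncated HIV-1 5' LTR. This is followed by the Ψ packaging signal with a gag fragment, the RRE for Rev-dependent nuclear export, and the cPPT/CTS element. Downstream, the human ubiquitin C promoter drives TurboRFP. The miR-132 sensor named in the catalogue entry is not annotated as a feature, but it presumably occupies the short interval between the end of the RFP coding sequence and the second CMV enhancer/promoter, placing it in the RFP transcript's 3' untranslated region. That internal CMV promoter drives EGFP, followed by WPRE to enhance expression, the truncated 3' LTR and a bGH poly(A) signal.

In this type of design, miR-132 activity in a transduced cell would repress the sensor-bearing RFP transcript while GFP serves as an expression and transduction reference, so the RFP-to-GFP ratio reports miRNA function. The plasmid comes from work on massively parallel combinatorial genetics in human cells. The record does not detail the sensor's target-site composition.
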