Features (pLannotate 1.2.2; 33 found; start..end, strand, type, name):
     26..405     +  enhancer       CMV enhancer: human cytomegalovirus immediate early enhancer
    406..605     +  promoter       CMV promoter: human cytomegalovirus (CMV) immediate early promoter
    634..1353    +  CDS            EGFP: the original enhanced GFP (Yang et al., 1996) mammalian codon-optimized
   1370..1394    +  misc_feature   MCS (fragment): pBluescript multiple cloning site
   1394..1982    +  misc_feature   WPRE: woodchuck hepatitis virus posttranscriptional regulatory element
   1919..2500    +  CDS            nef (fragment): NEF_HV1H2 - Experimental evidence at protein level: Swiss-Prot protein existence level 1. Extracellular Nef protein targets CD4(+) T-lymphocytes for apoptosis by interacting with CXCR4 surface receptors. From Human immunodeficiency virus type 1 group M subtype B (isolate HXB2) (HIV-1).
   2507..2687    +  LTR            5' LTR (truncated): truncated 5' long terminal repeat (LTR) from HIV-1
   2719..2943    +  polyA_signal   bGH poly(A) signal: bovine growth hormone polyadenylation signal
   2947..2968    +  promoter       SV40 promoter (fragment): SV40 enhancer and early promoter
   2989..3417    +  rep_origin     f1 ori (sequence partly withheld): f1 bacteriophage origin of replication; arrow indicates direction of (+) strand synthesis
   3431..3760    +  promoter       SV40 promoter: SV40 enhancer and early promoter
   3808..3855    +  promoter       EM7 promoter: synthetic bacterial promoter&nbsp
   3874..4248    +  CDS            BleoR: antibiotic-binding protein; Sh ble from Streptoalloteichus hindustanus; confers resistance to bleomycin, phleomycin, and Zeocin™
   4258..4383    +  CDS            ble (fragment): BLE_KLEPN - Experimental evidence at protein level: Swiss-Prot protein existence level 1. Binding protein with a strong affinity to the bleomycin family of antibiotics. Binds to CL990; an antimitotic-antibiotic compound. From Klebsiella pneumoniae.
   4378..4499    +  polyA_signal   SV40 poly(A) signal: SV40 polyadenylation signal
   4570..4592    -  protein_bind   lac operator (fragment): The lac repressor binds to the lac operator to inhibit transcription in E. coli. This inhibition can be relieved by adding lactose or isopropyl-β-D-thiogalactopyranoside (IPTG). lac repressor encoded by lacI
   4596..4626    -  promoter       lac promoter: promoter for the E. coli lac operon
   4641..4662    -  protein_bind   CAP binding site: CAP binding activates transcription in the presence of cAMP. E. coli catabolite activator protein
   4675..4767    -  CDS            lacI (fragment): lac repressor; lacI; The lac repressor binds to the lac operator to inhibit transcription in E. coli. This inhibition can be relieved by adding lactose or isopropyl-β-D-thiogalactopyranoside (IPTG).
   4950..5538    -  rep_origin     ori: high-copy-number ColE1/pMB1/pBR322/pUC origin of replication
   5709..6569    -  CDS            AmpR: β-lactamase; bla; confers resistance to ampicillin, carbenicillin, and related antibiotics
   6570..6674    -  promoter       AmpR promoter: bla
   6733..6785    -  misc_feature   bom (fragment): basis of mobility region from pBR322
   6940..7319    +  enhancer       CMV enhancer: human cytomegalovirus immediate early enhancer
   7320..7519    +  promoter       CMV promoter: human cytomegalovirus (CMV) immediate early promoter
   7537..7717    +  LTR            5' LTR (truncated): truncated 5' long terminal repeat (LTR) from HIV-1
   7764..7889    +  misc_feature   HIV-1 Ψ: packaging signal of human immunodeficiency virus type 1
   7873..8236    +  CDS            HIV-1 gag (fragment): gag protein from human immunodeficiency virus 1; gag
   8382..8615    +  misc_feature   RRE: The Rev response element (RRE) of HIV-1 allows for Rev-dependent mRNA export from the nucleus to the cytoplasm.
   8992..9092    +  CDS            Rev (fragment): human immunodeficiency virus 1 (HIV-1) Rev protein; rev; enhances nuclear export of unspliced and incompletely spliced viral mRNAs
   9142..9259    +  misc_feature   cPPT/CTS: central polypurine tract and central termination sequence of HIV-1
   9313..10524   +  promoter       UbC promoter: human ubiquitin C promoter
  10541..11233   +  CDS            TurboRFP: TurboRFP is a basic (constitutively fluorescent) orange fluorescent protein published in 2007, derived from Entacmaea quadricolor. It has low acid sensitivity.
>Addgene plasmid #72741 | pAWp7-9 | depositor full sequence | sequence record 133524 | pAWp7-9 sequence 11339 bps
TGCAGGCGGGCCAGATATACGCGTTGACATTGATTATTGACTAGTTATTAATAGTAATCAATTACGGGGT
CATTAGTTCATAGCCCATATATGGAGTTCCGCGTTACATAACTTACGGTAAATGGCCCGCCTGGCTGACC
GCCCAACGACCCCCGCCCATTGACGTCAATAATGACGTATGTTCCCATAGTAACGCCAATAGGGACTTTC
CATTGACGTCAATGGGTGGAGTATTTACGGTAAACTGCCCACTTGGCAGTACATCAAGTGTATCATATGC
CAAGTACGCCCCCTATTGACGTCAATGACGGTAAATGGCCCGCCTGGCATTATGCCCAGTACATGACCTT
ATGGGACTTTCCTACTTGGCAGTACATCTACGTATTAGTCATCGCTATTACCATGGTGATGCGGTTTTGG
CAGTACATCAATGGGCGTGGATAGCGGTTTGACTCACGGGGATTTCCAAGTCTCCACCCCATTGACGTCA
ATGGGAGTTTGTTTTGGCACCAAAATCAACGGGACTTTCCAAAATGTCGTAACAACTCCGCCCCATTGAC
GCAAATGGGCGGTAGGCGTGTACGGTGGGAGGTCTATATAAGCAGCGGTAACCCCCGGGTACCGGTCGCC
ACCATGGTGAGCAAGGGCGAGGAGCTGTTCACCGGGGTGGTGCCCATCCTGGTCGAGCTGGACGGCGACG
TAAACGGCCACAAGTTCAGCGTGTCCGGCGAGGGCGAGGGCGATGCCACCTACGGCAAGCTGACCCTGAA
GTTCATCTGCACCACCGGCAAGCTGCCCGTGCCCTGGCCCACCCTCGTGACCACCCTGACCTACGGCGTG
CAGTGCTTCAGCCGCTACCCCGACCACATGAAGCAGCACGACTTCTTCAAGTCCGCCATGCCCGAAGGCT
ACGTCCAGGAGCGCACCATCTTCTTCAAGGACGACGGCAACTACAAGACCCGCGCCGAGGTGAAGTTCGA
GGGCGACACCCTGGTGAACCGCATCGAGCTGAAGGGCATCGACTTCAAGGAGGACGGCAACATCCTGGGG
CACAAGCTGGAGTACAACTACAACAGCCACAACGTCTATATCATGGCCGACAAGCAGAAGAACGGCATCA
AGGTGAACTTCAAGATCCGCCACAACATCGAGGACGGCAGCGTGCAGCTCGCCGACCACTACCAGCAGAA
CACCCCCATCGGCGACGGCCCCGTGCTGCTGCCCGACAACCACTACCTGAGCACCCAGTCCGCCCTGAGC
AAAGACCCCAACGAGAAGCGCGATCACATGGTCCTGCTGGAGTTCGTGACCGCCGCCGGGATCACTCTCG
GCATGGACGAGCTGTACAAGTAAAGCGGCCGCGACTCTAGAATTCGATATCAAGCTTATCGATAATCAAC
CTCTGGATTACAAAATTTGTGAAAGATTGACTGGTATTCTTAACTATGTTGCTCCTTTTACGCTATGTGG
ATACGCTGCTTTAATGCCTTTGTATCATGCTATTGCTTCCCGTATGGCTTTCATTTTCTCCTCCTTGTAT
AAATCCTGGTTGCTGTCTCTTTATGAGGAGTTGTGGCCCGTTGTCAGGCAACGTGGCGTGGTGTGCACTG
TGTTTGCTGACGCAACCCCCACTGGTTGGGGCATTGCCACCACCTGTCAGCTCCTTTCCGGGACTTTCGC
TTTCCCCCTCCCTATTGCCACGGCGGAACTCATCGCCGCCTGCCTTGCCCGCTGCTGGACAGGGGCTCGG
CTGTTGGGCACTGACAATTCCGTGGTGTTGTCGGGGAAATCATCGTCCTTTCCTTGGCTGCTCGCCTGTG
TTGCCACCTGGATTCTGCGCGGGACGTCCTTCTGCTACGTCCCTTCGGCCCTCAATCCAGCGGACCTTCC
TTCCCGCGGCCTGCTGCCGGCTCTGCGGCCTCTTCCGCGTCTTCGCCTTCGCCCTCAGACGAGTCGGATC
TCCCTTTGGGCCGCCTCCCCGCATCGATACCGTCGACCTCGAGACCTAGAAAAACATGGAGCAATCACAA
GTAGCAATACAGCAGCTACCAATGCTGATTGTGCCTGGCTAGAAGCACAAGAGGAGGAGGAGGTGGGTTT
TCCAGTCACACCTCAGGTACCTTTAAGACCAATGACTTACAAGGCAGCTGTAGATCTTAGCCACTTTTTA
AAAGAAAAGGGGGGACTGGAAGGGCTAATTCACTCCCAACGAAGACAAGATATCCTTGATCTGTGGATCT
ACCACACACAAGGCTACTTCCCTGATTGGCAGAACTACACACCAGGGCCAGGGATCAGATATCCACTGAC
CTTTGGATGGTGCTACAAGCTAGTACCAGTTGAGCAAGAGAAGGTAGAAGAAGCCAATGAAGGAGAGAAC
ACCCGCTTGTTACACCCTGTGAGCCTGCATGGGATGGATGACCCGGAGAGAGAAGTATTAGAGTGGAGGT
TTGACAGCCGCCTAGCATTTCATCACATGGCCCGAGAGCTGCATCCGGACTGTACTGGGTCTCTCTGGTT
AGACCAGATCTGAGCCTGGGAGCTCTCTGGCTAACTAGGGAACCCACTGCTTAAGCCTCAATAAAGCTTG
CCTTGAGTGCTTCAAGTAGTGTGTGCCCGTCTGTTGTGTGACTCTGGTAACTAGAGATCCCTCAGACCCT
TTTAGTCAGTGTGGAAAATCTCTAGCAGGGCCCGTTTAAACCCGCTGATCAGCCTCGACTGTGCCTTCTA
GTTGCCAGCCATCTGTTGTTTGCCCCTCCCCCGTGCCTTCCTTGACCCTGGAAGGTGCCACTCCCACTGT
CCTTTCCTAATAAAATGAGGAAATTGCATCGCATTGTCTGAGTAGGTGTCATTCTATTCTGGGGGGTGGG
GTGGGGCAGGACAGCAAGGGGGAGGATTGGGAAGACAATAGCAGGCATGCTGGGGATGCGGTGGGCTCTA
TGGCTTCTGAGGCGGAAAGAACCAGCTGGGGCTCTAGGGGGTATCCCC
[124 nt withheld, positions 2989-3112]
C
[91 nt withheld, positions 3114-3204]
A
[49 nt withheld, positions 3206-3254]
CCTTTGACGTTGGAGTCCACGTTCTTT
[37 nt withheld, positions 3282-3318]
ACCCTATCTCGGTCTATTCTTTTGATTTATAAGGGATTTTGCCGATTTCGGCCTATTGGTTAAAAAATGA
GCTGATTTAACAAAAATTTAACGCGAATTAATTCTGTGGAATGTGTGTCAGTTAGGGTGTGGAAAGTCCC
CAGGCTCCCCAGCAGGCAGAAGTATGCAAAGCATGCATCTCAATTAGTCAGCAACCAGGTGTGGAAAGTC
CCCAGGCTCCCCAGCAGGCAGAAGTATGCAAAGCATGCATCTCAATTAGTCAGCAACCATAGTCCCGCCC
CTAACTCCGCCCATCCCGCCCCTAACTCCGCCCAGTTCCGCCCATTCTCCGCCCCATGGCTGACTAATTT
TTTTTATTTATGCAGAGGCCGAGGCCGCCTCTGCCTCTGAGCTATTCCAGAAGTAGTGAGGAGGCTTTTT
TGGAGGCCTAGGCTTTTGCAAAAAGCTCCCGGGAGCTTGTATATCCATTTTCGGATCTGATCAGCACGTG
TTGACAATTAATCATCGGCATAGTATATCGGCATAGTATAATACGACAAGGTGAGGAACTAAACCATGGC
CAAGTTGACCAGTGCCGTTCCGGTGCTCACCGCGCGCGACGTCGCCGGAGCGGTCGAGTTCTGGACCGAC
CGGCTCGGGTTCTCCCGGGACTTCGTGGAGGACGACTTCGCCGGTGTGGTCCGGGACGACGTGACCCTGT
TCATCAGCGCGGTCCAGGACCAGGTGGTGCCGGACAACACCCTGGCCTGGGTGTGGGTGCGCGGCCTGGA
CGAGCTGTACGCCGAGTGGTCGGAGGTCGTGTCCACGAACTTCCGGGACGCCTCCGGGCCGGCCATGACC
GAGATCGGCGAGCAGCCGTGGGGGCGGGAGTTCGCCCTGCGCGACCCGGCCGGCAACTGCGTGCACTTCG
TGGCCGAGGAGCAGGACTGACACGTGCTACGAGATTTCGATTCCACCGCCGCCTTCTATGAAAGGTTGGG
CTTCGGAATCGTTTTCCGGGACGCCGGCTGGATGATCCTCCAGCGCGGGGATCTCATGCTGGAGTTCTTC
GCCCACCCCAACTTGTTTATTGCAGCTTATAATGGTTACAAATAAAGCAATAGCATCACAAATTTCACAA
ATAAAGCATTTTTTTCACTGCATTCTAGTTGTGGTTTGTCCAAACTCATCAATGTATCTTATCATGTCTG
TATACCGTCGACCTCTAGCTAGAGCTTGGCGTAATCATGGTCATAGCTGTTTCCTGTGTGAAATTGTTAT
CCGCTCACAATTCCACACAACATACGAGCCGGAAGCATAAAGTGTAAAGCCTGGGGTGCCTAATGAGTGA
GCTAACTCACATTAATTGCGTTGCGCTCACTGCCCGCTTTCCAGTCGGGAAACCTGTCGTGCCAGCTGCA
TTAATGAATCGGCCAACGCGCGGGGAGAGGCGGTTTGCGTATTGGGCGCTCTTCCGCTTCCTCGCTCACT
GACTCGCTGCGCTCGGTCGTTCGGCTGCGGCGAGCGGTATCAGCTCACTCAAAGGCGGTAATACGGTTAT
CCACAGAATCAGGGGATAACGCAGGAAAGAACATGTGAGCAAAAGGCCAGCAAAAGGCCAGGAACCGTAA
AAAGGCCGCGTTGCTGGCGTTTTTCCATAGGCTCCGCCCCCCTGACGAGCATCACAAAAATCGACGCTCA
AGTCAGAGGTGGCGAAACCCGACAGGACTATAAAGATACCAGGCGTTTCCCCCTGGAAGCTCCCTCGTGC
GCTCTCCTGTTCCGACCCTGCCGCTTACCGGATACCTGTCCGCCTTTCTCCCTTCGGGAAGCGTGGCGCT
TTCTCATAGCTCACGCTGTAGGTATCTCAGTTCGGTGTAGGTCGTTCGCTCCAAGCTGGGCTGTGTGCAC
GAACCCCCCGTTCAGCCCGACCGCTGCGCCTTATCCGGTAACTATCGTCTTGAGTCCAACCCGGTAAGAC
ACGACTTATCGCCACTGGCAGCAGCCACTGGTAACAGGATTAGCAGAGCGAGGTATGTAGGCGGTGCTAC
AGAGTTCTTGAAGTGGTGGCCTAACTACGGCTACACTAGAAGAACAGTATTTGGTATCTGCGCTCTGCTG
AAGCCAGTTACCTTCGGAAAAAGAGTTGGTAGCTCTTGATCCGGCAAACAAACCACCGCTGGTAGCGGTG
GTTTTTTTGTTTGCAAGCAGCAGATTACGCGCAGAAAAAAAGGATCTCAAGAAGATCCTTTGATCTTTTC
TACGGGGTCTGACGCTCAGTGGAACGAAAACTCACGTTAAGGGATTTTGGTCATGAGATTATCAAAAAGG
ATCTTCACCTAGATCCTTTTAAATTAAAAATGAAGTTTTAAATCAATCTAAAGTATATATGAGTAAACTT
GGTCTGACAGTTACCAATGCTTAATCAGTGAGGCACCTATCTCAGCGATCTGTCTATTTCGTTCATCCAT
AGTTGCCTGACTCCCCGTCGTGTAGATAACTACGATACGGGAGGGCTTACCATCTGGCCCCAGTGCTGCA
ATGATACCGCGAGACCCACGCTCACCGGCTCCAGATTTATCAGCAATAAACCAGCCAGCCGGAAGGGCCG
AGCGCAGAAGTGGTCCTGCAACTTTATCCGCCTCCATCCAGTCTATTAATTGTTGCCGGGAAGCTAGAGT
AAGTAGTTCGCCAGTTAATAGTTTGCGCAACGTTGTTGCCATTGCTACAGGCATCGTGGTGTCACGCTCG
TCGTTTGGTATGGCTTCATTCAGCTCCGGTTCCCAACGATCAAGGCGAGTTACATGATCCCCCATGTTGT
GCAAAAAAGCGGTTAGCTCCTTCGGTCCTCCGATCGTTGTCAGAAGTAAGTTGGCCGCAGTGTTATCACT
CATGGTTATGGCAGCACTGCATAATTCTCTTACTGTCATGCCATCCGTAAGATGCTTTTCTGTGACTGGT
GAGTACTCAACCAAGTCATTCTGAGAATAGTGTATGCGGCGACCGAGTTGCTCTTGCCCGGCGTCAATAC
GGGATAATACCGCGCCACATAGCAGAACTTTAAAAGTGCTCATCATTGGAAAACGTTCTTCGGGGCGAAA
ACTCTCAAGGATCTTACCGCTGTTGAGATCCAGTTCGATGTAACCCACTCGTGCACCCAACTGATCTTCA
GCATCTTTTACTTTCACCAGCGTTTCTGGGTGAGCAAAAACAGGAAGGCAAAATGCCGCAAAAAAGGGAA
TAAGGGCGACACGGAAATGTTGAATACTCATACTCTTCCTTTTTCAATATTATTGAAGCATTTATCAGGG
TTATTGTCTCATGAGCGGATACATATTTGAATGTATTTAGAAAAATAAACAAATAGGGGTTCCGCGCACA
TTTCCCCGAAAAGTGCCACCTGACGTCGACGGATCGGGAGATCTCCCGATCCCCTATGGTGCACTCTCAG
TACAATCTGCTCTGATGCCGCATAGTTAAGCCAGTATCTGCTCCCTGCTTGTGTGTTGGAGGTCGCTGAG
TAGTGCGCGAGCAAAATTTAAGCTACAACAAGGCAAGGCTTGACCGACAATTGCATGAAGAATCTGCTTA
GGGTTAGGCGTTTTGCGCTGCTTCGCGATGTACGGGCCAGATATACGCGTTGACATTGATTATTGACTAG
TTATTAATAGTAATCAATTACGGGGTCATTAGTTCATAGCCCATATATGGAGTTCCGCGTTACATAACTT
ACGGTAAATGGCCCGCCTGGCTGACCGCCCAACGACCCCCGCCCATTGACGTCAATAATGACGTATGTTC
CCATAGTAACGCCAATAGGGACTTTCCATTGACGTCAATGGGTGGAGTATTTACGGTAAACTGCCCACTT
GGCAGTACATCAAGTGTATCATATGCCAAGTACGCCCCCTATTGACGTCAATGACGGTAAATGGCCCGCC
TGGCATTATGCCCAGTACATGACCTTATGGGACTTTCCTACTTGGCAGTACATCTACGTATTAGTCATCG
CTATTACCATGGTGATGCGGTTTTGGCAGTACATCAATGGGCGTGGATAGCGGTTTGACTCACGGGGATT
TCCAAGTCTCCACCCCATTGACGTCAATGGGAGTTTGTTTTGGCACCAAAATCAACGGGACTTTCCAAAA
TGTCGTAACAACTCCGCCCCATTGACGCAAATGGGCGGTAGGCGTGTACGGTGGGAGGTCTATATAAGCA
GCGCGTTTTGCCTGTACTGGGTCTCTCTGGTTAGACCAGATCTGAGCCTGGGAGCTCTCTGGCTAACTAG
GGAACCCACTGCTTAAGCCTCAATAAAGCTTGCCTTGAGTGCTTCAAGTAGTGTGTGCCCGTCTGTTGTG
TGACTCTGGTAACTAGAGATCCCTCAGACCCTTTTAGTCAGTGTGGAAAATCTCTAGCAGTGGCGCCCGA
ACAGGGACTTGAAAGCGAAAGGGAAACCAGAGGAGCTCTCTCGACGCAGGACTCGGCTTGCTGAAGCGCG
CACGGCAAGAGGCGAGGGGCGGCGACTGGTGAGTACGCCAAAAATTTTGACTAGCGGAGGCTAGAAGGAG
AGAGATGGGTGCGAGAGCGTCAGTATTAAGCGGGGGAGAATTAGATCGCGATGGGAAAAAATTCGGTTAA
GGCCAGGGGGAAAGAAAAAATATAAATTAAAACATATAGTATGGGCAAGCAGGGAGCTAGAACGATTCGC
AGTTAATCCTGGCCTGTTAGAAACATCAGAAGGCTGTAGACAAATACTGGGACAGCTACAACCATCCCTT
CAGACAGGATCAGAAGAACTTAGATCATTATATAATACAGTAGCAACCCTCTATTGTGTGCATCAAAGGA
TAGAGATAAAAGACACCAAGGAAGCTTTAGACAAGATAGAGGAAGAGCAAAACAAAAGTAAGACCACCGC
ACAGCAAGCGGCCGCTGATCTTCAGACCTGGAGGAGGAGATATGAGGGACAATTGGAGAAGTGAATTATA
TAAATATAAAGTAGTAAAAATTGAACCATTAGGAGTAGCACCCACCAAGGCAAAGAGAAGAGTGGTGCAG
AGAGAAAAAAGAGCAGTGGGAATAGGAGCTTTGTTCCTTGGGTTCTTGGGAGCAGCAGGAAGCACTATGG
GCGCAGCGTCAATGACGCTGACGGTACAGGCCAGACAATTATTGTCTGGTATAGTGCAGCAGCAGAACAA
TTTGCTGAGGGCTATTGAGGCGCAACAGCATCTGTTGCAACTCACAGTCTGGGGCATCAAGCAGCTCCAG
GCAAGAATCCTGGCTGTGGAAAGATACCTAAAGGATCAACAGCTCCTGGGGATTTGGGGTTGCTCTGGAA
AACTCATTTGCACCACTGCTGTGCCTTGGAATGCTAGTTGGAGTAATAAATCTCTGGAACAGATTTGGAA
TCACACGACCTGGATGGAGTGGGACAGAGAAATTAACAATTACACAAGCTTAATACACTCCTTAATTGAA
GAATCGCAAAACCAGCAAGAAAAGAATGAACAAGAATTATTGGAATTAGATAAATGGGCAAGTTTGTGGA
ATTGGTTTAACATAACAAATTGGCTGTGGTATATAAAATTATTCATAATGATAGTAGGAGGCTTGGTAGG
TTTAAGAATAGTTTTTGCTGTACTTTCTATAGTGAATAGAGTTAGGCAGGGATATTCACCATTATCGTTT
CAGACCCACCTCCCAACCCCGAGGGGACCCGACAGGCCCGAAGGAATAGAAGAAGAAGGTGGAGAGAGAG
ACAGAGACAGATCCATTCGATTAGTGAACGGATCGGCACTGCGTGCGCCAATTCTGCAGACAAATGGCAG
TATTCATCCACAATTTTAAAAGAAAAGGGGGGATTGGGGGGTACAGTGCAGGGGAAAGAATAGTAGACAT
AATAGCAACAGACATACAAACTAAAGAATTACAAAAACAAATTACAAAAATTCAAAATTTTCGGGTTTAT
TACAGGGACAGCAGAGATCCAGTTTGGTTAATTAAGGGTGCAGCGGCCTCCGCGCCGGGTTTTGGCGCCT
CCCGCGGGCGCCCCCCTCCTCACGGCGAGCGCTGCCACGTCAGACGAAGGGCGCAGCGAGCGTCCTGATC
CTTCCGCCCGGACGCTCAGGACAGCGGCCCGCTGCTCATAAGACTCGGCCTTAGAACCCCAGTATCAGCA
GAAGGACATTTTAGGACGGGACTTGGGTGACTCTAGGGCACTGGTTTTCTTTCCAGAGAGCGGAACAGGC
GAGGAAAAGTAGTCCCTTCTCGGCGATTCTGCGGAGGGATCTCCGTGGGGCGGTGAACGCCGATGATTAT
ATAAGGACGCGCCGGGTGTGGCACAGCTAGTTCCGTCGCAGCCGGGATTTGGGTCGCGGTTCTTGTTTGT
GGATCGCTGTGATCGTCACTTGGTGAGTAGCGGGCTGCTGGGCTGGCCGGGGCTTTCGTGGCCGCCGGGC
CGCTCGGTGGGACGGAAGCGTGTGGAGAGACCGCCAAGGGCTGTAGTCTGGGTCCGCGAGCAAGGTTGCC
CTGAACTGGGGGTTGGGGGGAGCGCAGCAAAATGGCGGCTGTTCCCGAGTCTTGAATGGAAGACGCTTGT
GAGGCGGGCTGTGAGGTCGTTGAAACAAGGTGGGGGGCATGGTGGGCGGCAAGAACCCAAGGTCTTGAGG
CCTTCGCTAATGCGGGAAAGCTCTTATTCGGGTGAGATGGGCTGGGGCACCATCTGGGGACCCTGACGTG
AAGTTTGTCACTGACTGGAGAACTCGGTTTGTCGTCTGTTGCGGGGGCGGCAGTTATGGCGGTGCCGTTG
GGCAGTGCACCCGTACCTTTGGGAGCGCGCGCCCTCGTCGTGTCGTGACGTCACCCGTTCTGTTGGCTTA
TAATGCAGGGTGGGGCCACCTGCCGGTAGGTGTGCGGTAGGCTTTTCTCCGTCGCAGGACGCAGGGTTCG
GGCCTAGGGTAGGCTCTCCTGAATCGACAGGCGCCGGACCTCTGGTGAGGGGAGGGATAAGTGAGGCGTC
AGTTTCTTTGGTCGGTTTTATGTACCTATCTTCTTAAGTAGCTGAAGCTCCGGTTTTGAACTATGCGCTC
GGGGTTGGCGAGTGTGTTTTGTGAAGTTTTTTAGGCACCTTTTGAAATGTAATCATTTGGGTCAATATGT
AATTTTCAGTGTTAGACTAGTAAATTGTCCGCTAAATTCTGGCCGTTTTTGGCTTTTTTGTTAGACAGTT
AATTAAGCCACCATGAGCGAGCTGATCAAGGAGAACATGCACATGAAGCTGTACATGGAGGGCACCGTGA
ACAACCACCACTTCAAGTGCACATCCGAGGGCGAAGGCAAGCCCTACGAGGGCACCCAGACCATGAAGAT
CAAGGTGGTCGAGGGCGGCCCTCTCCCCTTCGCCTTCGACATCCTGGCTACCAGCTTCATGTACGGCAGC
AAAGCCTTCATCAACCACACCCAGGGCATCCCCGACTTCTTTAAGCAGTCCTTCCCTGAGGGCTTCACAT
GGGAGAGAATCACCACATACGAAGACGGGGGCGTGCTGACCGCTACCCAGGACACCAGCTTCCAGAACGG
CTGCATCATCTACAACGTCAAGATCAACGGGGTGAACTTCCCATCCAACGGCCCTGTGATGCAGAAGAAA
ACACGCGGCTGGGAGGCCAACACCGAGATGCTGTACCCCGCTGACGGCGGCCTGAGAGGCCACAGCCAGA
TGGCCCTGAAGCTCGTGGGCGGGGGCTACCTGCACTGCTCCTTCAAGACCACATACAGATCCAAGAAACC
CGCTAAGAACCTCAAGATGCCCGGCTTCCACTTCGTGGACCACAGACTGGAAAGAATCAAGGAGGCCGAC
AAAGAGACCTACGTCGAGCAGCACGAGATGGCTGTGGCCAAGTACTGCGACCTCCCTAGCAAACTGGGGC
ACAGATAATAACCTGCAAAAACGACCATGGCTGTAGACTGTTACGACCATGGCTGTAGACTGTTACGACC
ATGGCTGTAGACTGTTACGACCATGGCTGTAGACTGTTAAA
