>Addgene plasmid #72741 | pAWp7-9 | addgene partial sequence | sequence record 138606 | TagRFPmKate-F1 5'-AGGCCGACAAAGAGACCTAC-3'
ACCTCCCTAGCAAACTGGGGCACAGATAATAACCTGCAAAAACGACCATGGCTGTAGACTGTTACGACCA
TGGCTGTAGACTGTTACGACCATGGCTGTAGACTGTTACGACCATGGCTGTAGACTGTTAAATGCAGGCG
GGCCAGATATACGCGTTGACATTGATTATTGACTAGTTATTAATAGTAATCAATTACGGGGTCATTAGTT
CATAGCCCATATATGGAGTTCCGCGTTACATAACTTACGGTAAATGGCCCGCCTGGCTGACCGCCCAACG
ACCCCCGCCCATTGACGTCAATAATGACGTATGTTCCCATAGTAACGCCAATAGGGACTTTCCATTGACG
TCAATGGGTGGAGTATTTACGGTAAACTGCCC
